>Addgene plasmid #210501 | pCMV-PDGFR-TevCs-43LK-iLID(139)-NES-NES-TevN-iLID-TEVseq-tTA | addgene full sequence | sequence record 415567 | Addgene NGS Result
GCCAATTCAATATGGCGTATATGGACTCATGCCAATTCAATATGGTGGATCTGGACCTGTGCCAATTCAA
TATGGCGTATATGGACTCGTGCCAATTCAATATGGTGGATCTGGACCCCAGCCAATTCAATATGGCGGAC
TTGGCACCATGCCAATTCAATATGGCGGACCTGGCACTGTGCCAACTGGGGAGGGGTCTACTTGGCACGG
TGCCAAGTTTGAGGAGGGGTCTTGGCCCTGTGCCAAGTCCGCCATATTGAATTGGCATGGTGCCAATAAT
GGCGGCCATATTGGCTATATGCCAGGATCAATATATAGGCAATATCCAATATGGCCCTATGCCAATATGG
CTATTGGCCAGGTTCAATACTATGTATTGGCCCTATGCCATATAGTATTCCATATATGGGTTTTCCTATT
GACGTAGATAGCCCCTCCCAATGGGCGGTCCCATATACCATATATGGGGCTTCCTAATACCGCCCATAGC
CACTCCCCCATTGACGTCAATGGTCTCTATATATGGTCTTTCCTATTGACGTCATATGGGCGGTCCTATT
GACGTATATGGCGCCTCCCCCATTGACGTCAATTACGGTAAATGGCCCGCCTGGCTCAATGCCCATTGAC
GTCAATAGGACCACCCACCATTGACGTCAATGGGATGGCTCATTGCCCATTCATATCCGTTCTCACGCCC
CCTATTGACGTCAATGACGGTAAATGGCCCACTTGGCAGTACATCAATATCTATTAATAGTAACTTGGCA
AGTACATTACTATTGGAAGTACGCCAGGGTACATTGGCAGTACTCCCATTGACGTCAATGGCGGTAAATG
GCCCGCGATGGCTGCCAAGTACATCCCCATTGACGTCAATGGGGAGGGGCAATGACGCAAATGGGCGTTC
CATTGACGTAAATGGGCGGTAGGCGTGCCTAATGGGAGGTCTATATAAGCAATGCTCGTTTAGGGAACCG
CCATTCTGCCTGGGGACGTCGGAGCAAGCTTTCATTTAGGTGACACTATAGAATACAAGCTACTTGTTCT
ATGGAGACAGACACACTCCTGCTATGGGTACTGCTGCTCTGGGTTCCAGGTTCCACTGGTGACGAACAAA
AACTCATCTCAGAAGAGGATCTGAATGCTGTGGGCCAGGACACGCAGGAGGTCATCGTGGTGCCACACTC
CTTGCCCTTTAAGGTGGTGGTGATCTCAGCCATCCTGGCCCTGGTGGTGCTCACCATCATCTCCCTTATC
ATCCTCATCATGCTTTGGCAGAAGAAGCCACGTGGTGGCTCTGGAGGACTCGAGAAGTCCATGTCCAGCA
TGGTGAGCGATACTAGCTGTACCTTCCCATCATCTGACGGAATCTTCTGGAAGCACTGGATTCAGACTAA
GGACGGCCAGTGTGGCAGCCCACTGGTGAGCACACGAGACGGATTCATCGTGGGGATTCACAGCGCCTCC
AACTTTACAAACACCAATAACTATTTCACCTCAGTGCCAAAGAACTTTATGGAGCTGCTGACCAACCAGG
AGGCCCAGCAGTGGGTGAGCGGGTGGCGCCTGAACGCCGATTCCGTGCTGTGGGGCGGGCACAAGGTGTT
TATGACCGCATGCGGTGGCGGTGGCTCTGGAGGTGGTGGGTCCGGAGGAGGAGGTGGCGGTTCCGGCGGA
GGTGGGTCTGGTGGAGGTGGATCTGGAGGTGGTGGATCAGGAGGAGGAGGTTCAGGCGGCCGCGAGTTTC
TGGCAACCACACTGGAACGGATCGAGAAAAATTTCGTGATTACTGATCCGAGACTGCCTGACAACCCAAT
CATTTTTGCGAGCGATTCCTTCCTGCAACTGACAGAATATTCTCGGGAAGAGATCCTGGGGCGCAATTGC
CGTTTTCTGCAAGGACCCGAGACAGACCGTGCCACTGTTCGGAAAATCAGAGATGCTATTGACAACCAGA
CTGAAGTGACCGTTCAGCTGATCAATTATACCAAGAGCGGCAAGAAGTTCTGGAACGTGTTCCACCTGCA
GCCGATGCGCGATTATAAGGGCGACGTCCAGTACTTCATTGGCGTGCAGCTGGATGGCACCGAACGTCTT
CATGGCGCCGCTGAGCGTGAGGCGGTCTGCCTGATCAAAAAGACAGCCTTTCAGATTGCTGGATCCATGC
TTCAACTTCCTCCTCTTGAACGTCTTACTCTCATGTTGCAGCTACCACCATTAGAGAGACTAACACTGAT
GGGCGAGAGCCTGTTCAAGGGACCTAGGGACTACAACCCTATCAGTAGCACAATTTGTCACCTGACCAAC
GAGAGTGATGGCCACACAACAAGCCTGTACGGCATCGGGTTCGGACCCTTTATCATCACCAACAAGCACC
TGTTCAGGCGGAATAATGGCACTCTGCTGGTGCAGAGCCTGCACGGGGTGTTCAAAGTGAAGAACACAAC
CACTCTGCAGCAGCACCTGATCGATGGGCGGGATATGATCATCATTAGGATGCCCAAGGACTTCCCCCCT
TTTCCTCAGAAACTGAAGTTCCGAGAGCCCCAGAGAGAGGAGAGAATCTGTCTGGTGACCACAAACTTTC
AGACCGAGTTTCTGGCAACCACACTGGAACGGATCGAGAAAAATTTCGTGATTACTGATCCGAGACTGCC
TGACAACCCAATCATTTTTGCGAGCGATTCCTTCCTGCAGCTGACAGAATATTCTCGGGAAGAGATCCTG
GGGCGCAATTGCCGTTTTCTGCAGGGACCCGAGACAGACCGTGCCACTGTTCGGAAAATCAGAGATGCTA
TTGACAACCAGACTGAAGTGACCGTTCAGCTGATCAATTATACCAAGAGCGGCAAGAAGTTCTGGAACGT
GTTCCACCTGCAGCCGATGCGCGATTATAAGGGCGACGTCCAGTACTTCATTGGCGTGCAGCTGGATGGC
ACCGAACGTCTTCATGGCGCCGCTGAGCGTGAGGCGGTCTGCCTGATCAAAAAGACAGCCTTTCAGATTG
CTGAGAACCTGTACTTCCAGGGCTCTAGATTAGATAAAAGTAAAGTGATTAACAGCGCATTAGAGCTGCT
TAATGAGGTCGGAATCGAAGGTTTAACAACCCGTAAACTCGCCCAGAAGCTAGGTGTAGAGCAGCCTACA
TTGTATTGGCATGTAAAAAATAAGCGGGCTTTGCTCGACGCCTTAGCCATTGAGATGTTAGATAGGCACC
ATACTCACTTTTGCCCTTTAGAAGGGGAAAGCTGGCAAGATTTTTTACGTAATAACGCTAAAAGTTTTAG
ATGTGCTTTACTAAGTCATCGCGATGGAGCAAAAGTACATTTAGGTACACGGCCTACAGAAAAACAGTAT
GAAACTCTCGAAAATCAATTAGCCTTTTTATGCCAACAAGGTTTTTCACTAGAGAATGCATTATATGCAC
TCAGCGCTGTGGGGCATTTTACTTTAGGTTGCGTATTGGAAGATCAAGAGCATCAAGTCGCTAAAGAAGA
AAGGGAAACACCTACTACTGATAGTATGCCGCCATTATTACGACAAGCTATCGAATTATTTGATCACCAA
GGTGCAGAGCCAGCCTTCTTATTCGGCCTTGAATTGATCATATGCGGATTAGAAAAACAACTTAAATGTG
AAAGTGGGTCCGCGTACAGCCGCGCGCGTACGAAAAACAATTACGGGTCTACCATCGAGGGCCTGCTCGA
TCTCCCGGACGACGACGCCCCCGAAGAGGCGGGGCTGGCGGCTCCGCGCCTGTCCTTTCTCCCCGCGGGA
CACACGCGCAGACTGTCGACGGCCCCCCCGACCGATGTCAGCCTGGGGGACGAGCTCCACTTAGACGGCG
AGGACGTGGCGATGGCGCATGCCGACGCGCTAGACGATTTCGATCTGGACATGTTGGGGGACGGGGATTC
CCCGGGTCCGGGATTTACCCCCCACGACTCCGCCCCCTACGGCGCTCTGGATATGGCCGACTTCGAGTTT
GAGCAGATGTTTACCGATGCCCTTGGAATTGACGAGTACGGTGGGTAGGCTAGCCTCCCTATAGTGAGTC
GTATTACGTAGATCCAGACATGATAAGATACATTGATGAGTTTGGACAAACCACAACTAGAATGCAGTGA
AAAAAATGCTTTATTTGTGAAATTTGTGATGCTATTGCTTTATTTGTAACCATTATAAGCTGCAATAAAC
AAGTTAACAACAACAATTGCATTCATTTTATGTTTCAGGTTCAGGGGGAGGTGTGGGAGGTTTTTTAATT
CGCGTCCGCGGCGCCAATGCATTGGGCCCGGTACCCAGCTTTTGTTCCCTTTAGTGAGGGTTAATTGCGC
GCTTGGCGTAATCATGGTCATAGCTGTTTCCTGTGTGAAATTGTTATCCGCTCACAATTCCACACAACAT
ACGAGCCGGGAGCATAAAGTGTAAAGCCTGGGGTGCCTAATGAGTGAGCTAACTCACATTAATTGCGTTG
CGCTCACTGCCCGCTTTCCAGTCGGGAAACCTGTCGTGCCAGCTGCATTAATGAATCGGCCAACGCGCGG
GGAGAGGCGGTTTGCGTATTGGGCGCTCTTCCGCTTCCTCGCTCACTGACTCGCTGCGCTCGGTCGTTCG
GCTGCGGGAGCGGTATCAGCTCACTCAAAGGCGGTAATACGGTTATCCACAGAATCAGGGGATAACGCAG
GAAAGAACATGTGAGCAAAAGGCCAGCAAAAGGCCAGGAACCGTAAAAAGGCCGCGTTGCTGGCGTTTTT
CCATAGGCTCCGCCCCCCTGACGAGCATCACAAAAATCGACGCTCAAGTCAGAGGTGGCGAAACCCGACA
GGACTATAAAGATACCAGGCGTTTCCCCCTGGAAGCTCCCTCGTGCGCTCTCCTGTTCCGACCCTGCCGC
TTACCGGATACCTGTCCGCCTTTCTCCCTTCGGGAAGCGTGGCGCTTTCTCATAGCTCACGCTGTAGGTA
TCTCAGTTCGGTGTAGGTCGTTCGCTCCAAGCTGGGCTGTGTGCACGAACCCCCCGTTCAGCCCGACCGC
TGCGCCTTATCCGGTAACTATCGTCTTGAGTCCAACCCGGTAAGACACGACTTATCGCCACTGGCAGCAG
CCACTGGTAACAGGATTAGCAGAGCGAGGTATGTAGGCGGTGCTACAGAGTTCTTGAAGTGGTGGCCTAA
CTACGGCTACACTAGAAGAACAGTATTTGGTATCTGCGCTCTGCTGAAGCCAGTTACCTTCGGAAAAAGA
GTTGGTAGCTCTTGATCCGGCAAACAAACCACCGCTGGTAGCGGTGGTTTTTTTGTTTGCAAGCAGCAGA
TTACGCGCAGAAAAAAAGGATCTCAAGAAGATCCTTTGATCTTTTCTACGGGGTCTGACGCTCAGTGGAA
CGAAAACTCACGTTAAGGGATTTTGGTCATGAGATTATCAAAAAGGATCTTCACCTAGATCCTTTTAAAT
TAAAAATGAAGTTTTAAATCAATCTAAAGTATATATGAGTAAACTTGGTCTGACAGTTACCAATGCTTAA
TCAGTGAGGCACCTATCTCAGCGATCTGTCTATTTCGTTCATCCATAGTTGCCTGACTCCCCGTCGTGTA
GATAACTACGATACGGGAGGGCTTACCATCTGGCCCCAGTGCTGCAATGATACCGCGAGACCCACGCTCA
CCGGCTCCAGATTTATCAGCAATAAACCAGCCAGCCGGAAGGGCCGAGCGCAGAAGTGGTCCTGCAACTT
TATCCGCCTCCATCCAGTCTATTAATTGTTGCCGGGAAGCTAGAGTAAGTAGTTCGCCAGTTAATAGTTT
GCGCAACGTTGTTGCCATTGCTACAGGCATCGTGGTGTCACGCTCGTCGTTTGGTATGGCTTCATTCAGC
TCCGGTTCCCAACGATCAAGGCGAGTTACATGATCCCCCATGTTGTGCAAAAAAGCGGTTAGCTCCTTCG
GTCCTCCGATCGTTGTCAGAAGTAAGTTGGCCGCAGTGTTATCACTCATGGTTATGGCAGCACTGCATAA
TTCTCTTACTGTCATGCCATCCGTAAGATGCTTTTCTGTGACTGGTGAGTACTCAACCAAGTCATTCTGA
GAATAGTGTATGCGGCGACCGAGTTGCTCTTGCCCGGCGTCAATACGGGATAATACCGCGCCACATAGCA
GAACTTTAAAAGTGCTCATCATTGGAAAACGTTCTTCGGGGCGAAAACTCTCAAGGATCTTACCGCTGTT
GAGATCCAGTTCGATGTAACCCACTCGTGCACCCAACTGATCTTCAGCATCTTTTACTTTCACCAGCGTT
TCTGGGTGAGCAAAAACAGGAAGGCAAAATGCCGCAAAAAAGGGAATAAGGGCGACACGGAAATGTTGAA
TACTCATACTCTTCCTTTTTCAATATTATTGAAGCATTTATCAGGGTTATTGTCTCATGAGCGGATACAT
ATTTGAATGTATTTAGAAAAATAAACAAATAGGGGTTCCGCGCACATTTCCCCGAAAAGTGCCACCTAAA
TTGTAAGCGTTAATATTTTGTTAAAATTCGCGTTAAATTTTTGTTAAATCAGCTCATTTTTTAACCAATA
GGCCGAAATCGGCAAAATCCCTTATAAATCAAAAGAATAGACCGAGATAGGGTTGAGTGTTGTTCCGGTT
TGGAACAAGAGTCCACTATTAAAGAACGTGGACTCCAACGTCAAAGG
[49 nt withheld, positions 6698-6746]
T
[91 nt withheld, positions 6748-6838]
G
[124 nt withheld, positions 6840-6963]
CCCATTCGCCATTCAGGCTGCGCAACTGTTGGGAAGGGCGATCGGTGCGGGCCTCTTCGCTATTACGCCA
GTCGACC
Features (pLannotate 1.2.2; 22 found; start..end, strand, type, name):
      1..978     +  promoter       CMV IE94 promoter: enhancer/promoter region of simian cytomegalovirus major immediate early transcription unit IE94
   1014..1032    +  promoter       SP6 promoter: promoter for bacteriophage SP6 RNA polymerase
   1051..1113    +  sig_peptide    Igκ leader: leader sequence from mouse immunoglobulin κ light chain
   1147..1293    +  CDS            PDGFRβ TM domain: transmembrane domain from platelet derived growth factor receptor beta
   1315..1617    +  CDS            POLG_TEV (fragment): Experimental evidence at protein level: Swiss-Prot protein existence level 1. [Nuclear inclusion protein A]: has RNA-binding and proteolytic activities. From Tobacco etch virus (TEV).
   1771..2088    +  CDS            miniSOG: miniSOG is a basic (constitutively fluorescent) cyan fluorescent protein published in 2011, derived from Arabidopsis thaliana. It requires the cofactor flavin for fluorescence.
   2104..2610    +  CDS            POLG_TEV (fragment): Experimental evidence at protein level: Swiss-Prot protein existence level 1. [Nuclear inclusion protein A]: has RNA-binding and proteolytic activities. From Tobacco etch virus (TEV).
   2623..2940    +  CDS            miniSOG: miniSOG is a basic (constitutively fluorescent) cyan fluorescent protein published in 2011, derived from Arabidopsis thaliana. It requires the cofactor flavin for fluorescence.
   3034..3650    +  CDS            TetR (fragment): tetracycline repressor TetR; tetR from transposon Tn10; TetR binds to the tetracycline operator tetO to inhibit transcription. This inhibition can be relieved by adding tetracycline or doxycycline.
   3802..4035    +  CDS            VP16 AD: transcriptional activation domain of herpes simplex virus protein VP16 (Triezenberg et al., 1988; Cousens et al., 1989); UL48
   4048..4066    -  promoter       T7 promoter: promoter for bacteriophage T7 RNA polymerase
   4071..4205    -  polyA_signal   SV40 poly(A) signal: SV40 polyadenylation signal
   4318..4336    -  promoter       T3 promoter: promoter for bacteriophage T3 RNA polymerase
   4381..4397    -  protein_bind   lac operator: The lac repressor binds to the lac operator to inhibit transcription in E. coli. This inhibition can be relieved by adding lactose or isopropyl-β-D-thiogalactopyranoside (IPTG). lac repressor encoded by lacI
   4405..4435    -  promoter       lac promoter: promoter for the E. coli lac operon
   4450..4471    -  protein_bind   CAP binding site: CAP binding activates transcription in the presence of cAMP. E. coli catabolite activator protein
   4484..4576    -  CDS            lacI (fragment): lac repressor; lacI; The lac repressor binds to the lac operator to inhibit transcription in E. coli. This inhibition can be relieved by adding lactose or isopropyl-β-D-thiogalactopyranoside (IPTG).
   4758..5346    -  rep_origin     ori: high-copy-number ColE1/pMB1/pBR322/pUC origin of replication
   5517..6377    -  CDS            AmpR: β-lactamase; bla; confers resistance to ampicillin, carbenicillin, and related antibiotics
   6378..6482    -  promoter       AmpR promoter: bla
   6508..6963    -  rep_origin     f1 ori (sequence partly withheld): f1 bacteriophage origin of replication; arrow indicates direction of (+) strand synthesis
   6968..7034    -  CDS            lacZα (fragment): LacZα fragment of β-galactosidase; lacZ fragment
