[The description below was written by a language model from this plasmid's Addgene catalogue record and pLannotate feature annotations shown in this document.]
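Description:
pCMV-PDGFR-TevCs-43LK-iLID(139)-NES-NES-TevN-iLID-TEVseq-tTA is a 7,040 bp mammalian expression plasmid built on the pSyc181 P2A backbone. It encodes a component of LAUNCHER, a single-component, light-assisted uncaging switch for endoproteolytic release. In E. coli it is propagated through a high-copy ColE1/pUC-type origin and selected with ampicillin (β-lactamase). The backbone also carries an f1 origin, lac promoter/operator and lacZα remnants, and SP6, T7 and T3 phage promoters flanking the insert.

The roughly 3 kb insert, cloned between HindIII and NheI, is transcribed from a CMV promoter, which the feature table annotates as the simian CMV IE94 enhancer/promoter. An SV40 polyadenylation signal lies downstream, although it is annotated on the reverse strand. The open reading frame begins with an Igκ leader peptide and a PDGFRβ transmembrane domain, which should anchor the fusion in the membrane; the record also lists an N-terminal Myc tag that is not annotated. Next come two fragments of TEV protease (TevC and TevN by name), separated by a linker, an iLID module and two nuclear export signals. A second iLID module, a TEV cleavage sequence and the tTA transactivator (TetR fused to the VP16 activation domain) follow. The two segments the automated annotation labels "miniSOG" sit where the name places the iLID modules, and probably reflect homology between LOV2-derived domains rather than a true miniSOG reporter.

The construct name and the publication title suggest that blue light controls split-protease reassembly and/or exposure of the cleavage site. Cleavage would then free tTA from the membrane tether to activate a tetO/TRE-driven reporter or effector supplied separately. The record itself gives no mechanistic detail beyond the stated purpose.
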