Addgene plasmid #210501: pCMV-PDGFR-TevCs-43LK-iLID(139)-NES-NES-TevN-iLID-TEVseq-tTA
Purpose: expresses LAUNCHER component in mammalian cells
Depositing lab: Dongmin Lee. Depositing organization: Korea University Medical Center. Publication: A single-component, light-assisted uncaging switch for endoproteolytic release. Cui M, Lee S, Ban SH, Ryu JR, Shen M, Yang SH, Kim JY, Choi SK, Han J, Kim Y, Han K, Lee D, Sun W, Kwon HB, Lee D. Nat Chem Biol. 2024 Mar;20(3):353-364. doi: 10.1038/s41589-023-01480-6. Epub 2023 Nov 16. PubMed 37973890.
Backbone
  Vector backbone: pSyc181 P2A
  Total vector size (bp): 7040
  Vector type: Mammalian Expression
Growth in bacteria
  Bacterial resistance: Ampicillin, 100 μg/mL
  Growth temperature: 37°C
  Growth strain: DH5alpha
  Copy number: High Copy
Gene/Insert
  Gene/Insert name: PDGFR-TevCs-43LK-iLID(139)-NES-NES-TevN-iLID-TEVseq-tTA
  Insert size (bp): 2998
  Promoter: CMV
  Tag / fusion protein: Myc (N terminal on insert)
  Cloning method: Restriction Enzyme; 5′ cloning site HindIII (not destroyed); 3′ cloning site NheI (not destroyed)
  Sequencing primers: 5′ AAA TGG GCG GTA GGC GTG; 3′ GAA ACA GCT ATG ACC
Terms and licenses: Academic/Nonprofit Terms; Industry Terms: Not Available to Industry
Depositor comments: Please visit https://doi.org/10.21203/rs.3.rs-1628455/v1 for preprint.
How to cite: pCMV-PDGFR-TevCs-43LK-iLID(139)-NES-NES-TevN-iLID-TEVseq-tTA was a gift from Dongmin Lee (Addgene plasmid # 210501 ; http://n2t.net/addgene:210501 ; RRID:Addgene_210501)
